# Supplementary material for: Continuous synthesis of E. coli genome sections and Mb-scale human DNA assembly
Source: Nature. Author manuscript; Available in PMC 2023 Jul 20. (PMC7614783; doi:10.1038/s41586-023-06268-1)
Supplement: Supplementary Data 3 [file EMS177430-supplement-Supplementary_Data_3.txt]

LOCUS       pKW3_MB1amp_trac        2982 bp DNA     circular SYN 30-MAR-2021
DEFINITION  synthetic circular DNA
ACCESSION   .
VERSION     .
KEYWORDS    .
SOURCE      synthetic DNA construct
  ORGANISM  synthetic DNA construct
REFERENCE   1  (bases 1 to 2982)
  AUTHORS   Trial User
  TITLE     Direct Submission
  JOURNAL   Exported Apr 28, 2023 from SnapGene 6.2.2
            https://www.snapgene.com
FEATURES             Location/Qualifiers
     source          1..2982
                     /mol_type="other DNA"
                     /organism="synthetic DNA construct"
     promoter        104..208
                     /gene="bla"
                     /label=AmpR promoter
     CDS             209..1069
                     /codon_start=1
                     /gene="bla"
                     /product="beta-lactamase"
                     /label=AmpR
                     /note="confers resistance to ampicillin, carbenicillin, and
                     related antibiotics"
                     /translation="MSIQHFRVALIPFFAAFCLPVFAHPETLVKVKDAEDQLGARVGYI
                     ELDLNSGKILESFRPEERFPMMSTFKVLLCGAVLSRVDAGQEQLGRRIHYSQNDLVEYS
                     PVTEKHLTDGMTVRELCSAAITMSDNTAANLLLTTIGGPKELTAFLHNMGDHVTRLDRW
                     EPELNEAIPNDERDTTMPAAMATTLRKLLTGELLTLASRQQLIDWMEADKVAGPLLRSA
                     LPAGWFIADKSGAGERGSRGIIAALGPDGKPSRIVVIYTTGSQATMDERNRQIAEIGAS
                     LIKHW"
     rep_origin      1240..1828
                     /direction=RIGHT
                     /label=ori
                     /note="high-copy-number ColE1/pMB1/pBR322/pUC origin of 
                     replication"
     terminator      1992..2078
                     /gene="Escherichia coli rrnB"
                     /label=rrnB T1 terminator
                     /note="transcription terminator T1 from the E. coli rrnB 
                     gene"
     misc_feature    2103..2564
                     /label=tracrRNA cassette
     promoter        2234..2268
                     /label=Cas9 promoter predicted
     promoter        2300..2327
                     /label=tracrRNA promoter predicted
     misc_RNA        2381..2459
                     /label=tracrRNA
                     /note="trans-activating CRISPR RNA for the Streptococcus 
                     pyogenes CRISPR/Cas9 system"
     misc_feature    2571..2702
                     /label=crRNA leader
                     /note="crRNA leader sequence for the Streptococcus pyogenes
                     CRISPR/Cas system"
     repeat_region   2703..2738
                     /label=DR
                     /note="direct repeat for the Streptococcus pyogenes 
                     CRISPR/Cas system"
     misc_feature    2739..2768
                     /label=Universal1_5'
     repeat_region   2769..2804
                     /label=DR
                     /note="direct repeat for the Streptococcus pyogenes 
                     CRISPR/Cas system"
     misc_feature    2805..2834
                     /label=Universal1_3'
     repeat_region   2835..2870
                     /label=DR
                     /note="direct repeat for the Streptococcus pyogenes 
                     CRISPR/Cas system"
     promoter        complement(2903..2976)
                     /label=PLtetO-1 promoter
                     /note="modified phage lambda PL promoter with tet operator 
                     sites (Lutz and Bujard, 1997)"
     protein_bind    2933..2951
                     /gene="tetO"
                     /label=tet operator
                     /bound_moiety="tetracycline repressor TetR"
                     /note="bacterial operator O2 for the tetR and tetA genes"
     protein_bind    2958..2976
                     /gene="tetO"
                     /label=tet operator
                     /bound_moiety="tetracycline repressor TetR"
                     /note="bacterial operator O2 for the tetR and tetA genes"
ORIGIN
        1 ttcttgaaga cgaaagggcc tcgtgatacg cctattttta taggttaatg tcatgataat
       61 aatggtttct tagacgtcag gtggcacttt tcggggaaat gtgcgcggaa cccctatttg
      121 tttatttttc taaatacatt caaatatgta tccgctcatg agacaataac cctgataaat
      181 gcttcaataa tattgaaaaa ggaagagtat gagtattcaa catttccgtg tcgcccttat
      241 tccctttttt gcggcatttt gccttcctgt ttttgctcac ccagaaacgc tggtgaaagt
      301 aaaagatgct gaagatcagt tgggtgcacg agtgggttac atcgaactgg atctcaacag
      361 cggtaagatc cttgagagtt ttcgccccga agaacgtttt ccaatgatga gcacttttaa
      421 agttctgcta tgtggcgcgg tattatcccg tgttgacgcc gggcaagagc aactcggtcg
      481 ccgcatacac tattctcaga atgacttggt tgagtactca ccagtcacag aaaagcatct
      541 tacggatggc atgacagtaa gagaattatg cagtgctgcc ataaccatga gtgataacac
      601 tgcggccaac ttacttctga caacgatcgg aggaccgaag gagctaaccg cttttttgca
      661 caacatgggg gatcatgtaa ctcgccttga tcgttgggaa ccggagctga atgaagccat
      721 accaaacgac gagcgtgaca ccacgatgcc tgcagcaatg gcaacaacgt tgcgcaaact
      781 attaactggc gaactactta ctctagcttc ccggcaacaa ttaatagact ggatggaggc
      841 ggataaagtt gcaggaccac ttctgcgctc ggcccttccg gctggctggt ttattgctga
      901 taaatctgga gccggtgagc gtgggtctcg cggtatcatt gcagcactgg ggccagatgg
      961 taagccctcc cgtatcgtag ttatctacac gacggggagt caggcaacta tggatgaacg
     1021 aaatagacag atcgctgaga taggtgcctc actgattaag cattggtaac tgtcagacca
     1081 agtttactca tatatacttt agattgattt aaaacttcat ttttaattta aaaggatcta
     1141 ggtgaagatc ctttttgata atctcatgac caaaatccct taacgtgagt tttcgttcca
     1201 ctgagcgtca gaccccgtag aaaagatcaa aggatcttct tgagatcctt tttttctgcg
     1261 cgtaatctgc tgcttgcaaa caaaaaaacc accgctacca gcggtggttt gtttgccgga
     1321 tcaagagcta ccaactcttt ttccgaaggt aactggcttc agcagagcgc agataccaaa
     1381 tactgtcctt ctagtgtagc cgtagttagg ccaccacttc aagaactctg tagcaccgcc
     1441 tacatacctc gctctgctaa tcctgttacc agtggctgct gccagtggcg ataagtcgtg
     1501 tcttaccggg ttggactcaa gacgatagtt accggataag gcgcagcggt cgggctgaac
     1561 ggggggttcg tgcacacagc ccagcttgga gcgaacgacc tacaccgaac tgagatacct
     1621 acagcgtgag ctatgagaaa gcgccacgct tcccgaaggg agaaaggcgg acaggtatcc
     1681 ggtaagcggc agggtcggaa caggagagcg cacgagggag cttccagggg gaaacgcctg
     1741 gtatctttat agtcctgtcg ggtttcgcca cctctgactt gagcgtcgat ttttgtgatg
     1801 ctcgtcaggg gggcggagcc tatggaaaaa cgccagcaac gcggcctttt tacggttcct
     1861 ggccttttgc tggccttttg ctcacatgtt ctttcctgcg ttatcccctg attctgtgga
     1921 taaccgtatt accgcctttg agtgagctga taccgctcgc cgcagccgaa cgcctaggtc
     1981 tagggcggcg gatttgtcct actcaggaga gcgttcaccg acaaacaaca gataaaacga
     2041 aaggcccagt ctttcgactg agcctttcgt tttatttgat gcctctagca cgcgtaccat
     2101 ggaaaaagtt taaattaaat ccataatgat ttgatgattt caataatagt tttaatgacc
     2161 tccgaaatta gtttaatatg ctttaatttt tctttttcaa aatatctctt caaaaaatat
     2221 tacccaatac ttaataataa atagattata acacaaaatt cttttaaaaa gtagtttatt
     2281 ttgttatcat tctatagtat taagtattgt tttatggctg ataaatttct ttgaatttct
     2341 ccttgattat ttgttataaa agttataaaa taatcttgtt ggaaccattc aaaacagcat
     2401 agcaagttaa aataaggcta gtccgttatc aacttgaaaa agtggcaccg agtcggtgct
     2461 ttttttgata cttctattct actctgactg caaaccaaaa aaacaagcgc tttcaaaacg
     2521 cttgttttat catttttagg gaaattaatc tcttaatcct tttaggatcc tatttcttaa
     2581 taactaaaaa tatggtataa tactcttaat aaatgcagta atacaggggc ttttcaagac
     2641 tgaagtctag ctgagacaaa tagtgcgatt acgaaatttt ttagacaaaa atagtctacg
     2701 aggttttaga gctatgctgt tttgaatggt cccaaaacga tgcaagtgtg tcgctgtcga
     2761 caggccctgt tttagagcta tgctgttttg aatggtccca aaaccggccg ccctttagtg
     2821 agggtaagct tcctgtttta gagctatgct gttttgaatg gtcccaaaac ttcagcacac
     2881 tgagacttgt tgagttgaat tcggtcagtg cgtcctgctg atgtgctcag tatctctatc
     2941 actgataggg atgtcaatct ctatcactga tagggactcg ag
//
