# Supplementary material for: Continuous synthesis of E. coli genome sections and Mb-scale human DNA assembly
Source: Nature. Author manuscript; Available in PMC 2023 Jul 20. (PMC7614783; doi:10.1038/s41586-023-06268-1)
Supplement: Supplementary Data 4 [file EMS177430-supplement-Supplementary_Data_4.txt]

LOCUS       pKW3_MB1amp_trac        2982 bp DNA     circular SYN 30-MAR-2021
DEFINITION  synthetic circular DNA
ACCESSION   .
VERSION     .
KEYWORDS    .
SOURCE      synthetic DNA construct
  ORGANISM  synthetic DNA construct
REFERENCE   1  (bases 1 to 2982)
  AUTHORS   Trial User
  TITLE     Direct Submission
  JOURNAL   Exported Apr 28, 2023 from SnapGene 6.2.2
            https://www.snapgene.com
FEATURES             Location/Qualifiers
     source          1..2982
                     /mol_type="other DNA"
                     /organism="synthetic DNA construct"
     promoter        104..208
                     /gene="bla"
                     /label=AmpR promoter
     CDS             209..1069
                     /codon_start=1
                     /gene="bla"
                     /product="beta-lactamase"
                     /label=AmpR
                     /note="confers resistance to ampicillin, carbenicillin, and
                     related antibiotics"
                     /translation="MSIQHFRVALIPFFAAFCLPVFAHPETLVKVKDAEDQLGARVGYI
                     ELDLNSGKILESFRPEERFPMMSTFKVLLCGAVLSRVDAGQEQLGRRIHYSQNDLVEYS
                     PVTEKHLTDGMTVRELCSAAITMSDNTAANLLLTTIGGPKELTAFLHNMGDHVTRLDRW
                     EPELNEAIPNDERDTTMPAAMATTLRKLLTGELLTLASRQQLIDWMEADKVAGPLLRSA
                     LPAGWFIADKSGAGERGSRGIIAALGPDGKPSRIVVIYTTGSQATMDERNRQIAEIGAS
                     LIKHW"
     rep_origin      1240..1828
                     /direction=RIGHT
                     /label=ori
                     /note="high-copy-number ColE1/pMB1/pBR322/pUC origin of 
                     replication"
     terminator      1992..2078
                     /gene="Escherichia coli rrnB"
                     /label=rrnB T1 terminator
                     /note="transcription terminator T1 from the E. coli rrnB 
                     gene"
     misc_feature    2103..2564
                     /label=tracrRNA cassette
     promoter        2234..2268
                     /label=Cas9 promoter predicted
     promoter        2300..2327
                     /label=tracrRNA promoter predicted
     misc_RNA        2381..2459
                     /label=tracrRNA
                     /note="trans-activating CRISPR RNA for the Streptococcus 
                     pyogenes CRISPR/Cas9 system"
     misc_feature    2571..2702
                     /label=crRNA leader
                     /note="crRNA leader sequence for the Streptococcus pyogenes
                     CRISPR/Cas system"
     repeat_region   2703..2738
                     /label=DR
                     /note="direct repeat for the Streptococcus pyogenes 
                     CRISPR/Cas system"
     misc_feature    2739..2768
                     /label=Universal2_5'
     repeat_region   2769..2804
                     /label=DR
                     /note="direct repeat for the Streptococcus pyogenes 
                     CRISPR/Cas system"
     misc_feature    2805..2834
                     /label=Universal2_3'
     promoter        complement(2805..2817)
                     /label=EM7 promoter
                     /note="synthetic bacterial promoter "
     repeat_region   2835..2870
                     /label=DR
                     /note="direct repeat for the Streptococcus pyogenes 
                     CRISPR/Cas system"
     promoter        complement(2903..2976)
                     /label=PLtetO-1 promoter
                     /note="modified phage lambda PL promoter with tet operator 
                     sites (Lutz and Bujard, 1997)"
     protein_bind    2933..2951
                     /gene="tetO"
                     /label=tet operator
                     /bound_moiety="tetracycline repressor TetR"
                     /note="bacterial operator O2 for the tetR and tetA genes"
     protein_bind    2958..2976
                     /gene="tetO"
                     /label=tet operator
                     /bound_moiety="tetracycline repressor TetR"
                     /note="bacterial operator O2 for the tetR and tetA genes"
ORIGIN
        1 ttcttgaaga cgaaagggcc tcgtgatacg cctattttta taggttaatg tcatgataat
       61 aatggtttct tagacgtcag gtggcacttt tcggggaaat gtgcgcggaa cccctatttg
      121 tttatttttc taaatacatt caaatatgta tccgctcatg agacaataac cctgataaat
      181 gcttcaataa tattgaaaaa ggaagagtat gagtattcaa catttccgtg tcgcccttat
      241 tccctttttt gcggcatttt gccttcctgt ttttgctcac ccagaaacgc tggtgaaagt
      301 aaaagatgct gaagatcagt tgggtgcacg agtgggttac atcgaactgg atctcaacag
      361 cggtaagatc cttgagagtt ttcgccccga agaacgtttt ccaatgatga gcacttttaa
      421 agttctgcta tgtggcgcgg tattatcccg tgttgacgcc gggcaagagc aactcggtcg
      481 ccgcatacac tattctcaga atgacttggt tgagtactca ccagtcacag aaaagcatct
      541 tacggatggc atgacagtaa gagaattatg cagtgctgcc ataaccatga gtgataacac
      601 tgcggccaac ttacttctga caacgatcgg aggaccgaag gagctaaccg cttttttgca
      661 caacatgggg gatcatgtaa ctcgccttga tcgttgggaa ccggagctga atgaagccat
      721 accaaacgac gagcgtgaca ccacgatgcc tgcagcaatg gcaacaacgt tgcgcaaact
      781 attaactggc gaactactta ctctagcttc ccggcaacaa ttaatagact ggatggaggc
      841 ggataaagtt gcaggaccac ttctgcgctc ggcccttccg gctggctggt ttattgctga
      901 taaatctgga gccggtgagc gtgggtctcg cggtatcatt gcagcactgg ggccagatgg
      961 taagccctcc cgtatcgtag ttatctacac gacggggagt caggcaacta tggatgaacg
     1021 aaatagacag atcgctgaga taggtgcctc actgattaag cattggtaac tgtcagacca
     1081 agtttactca tatatacttt agattgattt aaaacttcat ttttaattta aaaggatcta
     1141 ggtgaagatc ctttttgata atctcatgac caaaatccct taacgtgagt tttcgttcca
     1201 ctgagcgtca gaccccgtag aaaagatcaa aggatcttct tgagatcctt tttttctgcg
     1261 cgtaatctgc tgcttgcaaa caaaaaaacc accgctacca gcggtggttt gtttgccgga
     1321 tcaagagcta ccaactcttt ttccgaaggt aactggcttc agcagagcgc agataccaaa
     1381 tactgtcctt ctagtgtagc cgtagttagg ccaccacttc aagaactctg tagcaccgcc
     1441 tacatacctc gctctgctaa tcctgttacc agtggctgct gccagtggcg ataagtcgtg
     1501 tcttaccggg ttggactcaa gacgatagtt accggataag gcgcagcggt cgggctgaac
     1561 ggggggttcg tgcacacagc ccagcttgga gcgaacgacc tacaccgaac tgagatacct
     1621 acagcgtgag ctatgagaaa gcgccacgct tcccgaaggg agaaaggcgg acaggtatcc
     1681 ggtaagcggc agggtcggaa caggagagcg cacgagggag cttccagggg gaaacgcctg
     1741 gtatctttat agtcctgtcg ggtttcgcca cctctgactt gagcgtcgat ttttgtgatg
     1801 ctcgtcaggg gggcggagcc tatggaaaaa cgccagcaac gcggcctttt tacggttcct
     1861 ggccttttgc tggccttttg ctcacatgtt ctttcctgcg ttatcccctg attctgtgga
     1921 taaccgtatt accgcctttg agtgagctga taccgctcgc cgcagccgaa cgcctaggtc
     1981 tagggcggcg gatttgtcct actcaggaga gcgttcaccg acaaacaaca gataaaacga
     2041 aaggcccagt ctttcgactg agcctttcgt tttatttgat gcctctagca cgcgtaccat
     2101 ggaaaaagtt taaattaaat ccataatgat ttgatgattt caataatagt tttaatgacc
     2161 tccgaaatta gtttaatatg ctttaatttt tctttttcaa aatatctctt caaaaaatat
     2221 tacccaatac ttaataataa atagattata acacaaaatt cttttaaaaa gtagtttatt
     2281 ttgttatcat tctatagtat taagtattgt tttatggctg ataaatttct ttgaatttct
     2341 ccttgattat ttgttataaa agttataaaa taatcttgtt ggaaccattc aaaacagcat
     2401 agcaagttaa aataaggcta gtccgttatc aacttgaaaa agtggcaccg agtcggtgct
     2461 ttttttgata cttctattct actctgactg caaaccaaaa aaacaagcgc tttcaaaacg
     2521 cttgttttat catttttagg gaaattaatc tcttaatcct tttaggatcc tatttcttaa
     2581 taactaaaaa tatggtataa tactcttaat aaatgcagta atacaggggc ttttcaagac
     2641 tgaagtctag ctgagacaaa tagtgcgatt acgaaatttt ttagacaaaa atagtctacg
     2701 aggttttaga gctatgctgt tttgaatggt cccaaaacga tgcaagtgtg tcgctgtcga
     2761 caggccctgt tttagagcta tgctgttttg aatggtccca aaacattaat tgtcaacacg
     2821 tgctcaagct tcctgtttta gagctatgct gttttgaatg gtcccaaaac ttcagcacac
     2881 tgagacttgt tgagttgaat tcggtcagtg cgtcctgctg atgtgctcag tatctctatc
     2941 actgataggg atgtcaatct ctatcactga tagggactcg ag
//
