# Supplementary material for: Continuous synthesis of E. coli genome sections and Mb-scale human DNA assembly
Source: Nature. Author manuscript; Available in PMC 2023 Jul 20. (PMC7614783; doi:10.1038/s41586-023-06268-1)
Supplement: Supplementary Data 15 [file EMS177430-supplement-Supplementary_Data_15.txt]

LOCUS       pHBA008_BASIS-co        5676 bp DNA     circular SYN 28-APR-2023
DEFINITION  synthetic circular DNA
ACCESSION   .
VERSION     .
KEYWORDS    .
SOURCE      synthetic DNA construct
  ORGANISM  synthetic DNA construct
REFERENCE   1  (bases 1 to 5676)
  AUTHORS   MRC LMB Subscription
  TITLE     Direct Submission
  JOURNAL   Exported Apr 28, 2023 from SnapGene 6.2.2
            https://www.snapgene.com
COMMENT     oriT direction as in CONEX BAC24
FEATURES             Location/Qualifiers
     source          1..5676
                     /mol_type="other DNA"
                     /organism="synthetic DNA construct"
     source          2..1320
                     /strain="K-12"
                     /sub_strain="MDS42"
                     /mol_type="genomic DNA"
                     /db_xref="taxon:1110693"
                     /organism="Escherichia coli str. K-12 substr. MDS42"
     misc_feature    2..139
                     /label=promoter
     misc_feature    140..514
                     /label=rpsL
     misc_feature    526..1320
                     /label=KanR
     misc_feature    1303..1320
                     /label=ProtoSpacer Kan3'
     misc_feature    1321..1380
                     /label=universal HR
     misc_feature    1381..1383
                     /label=PAM
     misc_feature    complement(1384..1413)
                     /label=ProtoSpacer UniversalI right
     promoter        1414..1461
                     /label=EM7 promoter
                     /note="synthetic bacterial promoter "
     promoter        1414..1461
                     /label=EM7 promoter
                     /note="synthetic bacterial promoter "
     CDS             1480..2463
                     /codon_start=1
                     /label=PheS T251A A294G
                     /translation="MSHLAELVASAKAAISQASDVAALDNVRVEYLGKKGHLTLQMTTL
                     RELPPEERPAAGAVINEAKEQVQQALNARKAELESAALNARLAAETIDVSLPGRRIENG
                     GLHPVTRTIDRIESFFGELGFTVATGPEIEDDYHNFDALNIPGHHPARADHDTFWFDTT
                     RLLRTQTSGVQIRTMKAQQPPIRIIAPGRVYRNDYDQTHTPMFHQMEGLIVDTNISFTN
                     LKGTLHDFLRNFFEEDLQIRFRPSYFPFAEPSAEVDVMGKNGKWLEVLGCGMVHPNVLR
                     NVGIDPEVYSGFGFGMGMERLTMLRYGVTDLRSFFENDLRFLKQFK"
     misc_feature    2475..2579
                     /label=AmpR promoter
     misc_feature    2580..3440
                     /label=AmpR ORF
     misc_feature    3441..3711
                     /label=small oriT region
     misc_feature    complement(3563..3581)
                     /label=Transfer
     oriT            3580..3689
                     /note="incP origin of transfer"
     misc_feature    3582..3583
                     /label=nick site
     misc_feature    join(3712..3849,4018..4049)
                     /label=CRISPR insert
     misc_feature    3724..3748
                     /label=promoter predicted
     misc_feature    3850..3885
                     /label=CRISPR insert(1)
     misc_feature    3850..3885
                     /label=direct repeat 1
     misc_feature    3886..3915
                     
     promoter        3889..3907
                     /label=SP6 promoter
                     /note="promoter for bacteriophage SP6 RNA polymerase"
     misc_feature    3916..3951
                     /label=CRISPR insert(2)
     misc_feature    3916..3951
                     /label=direct repeat 1(1)
     misc_feature    3952..3981
                     /label=UniversalR1
     misc_feature    3982..4017
                     /label=CRISPR insert(3)
     misc_feature    3982..4017
                     /label=direct repeat 1(2)
     rep_origin      4176..4947
                     /direction=RIGHT
                     /label=pBBR1 oriV
                     /note="replication origin of the broad-host-range plasmid 
                     pBBR1 from Bordetella bronchiseptica; requires the pBBR1 
                     Rep protein for replication"
     CDS             4948..5610
                     /codon_start=1
                     /product="replication protein for the broad-host-range 
                     plasmid pBBR1 from Bordetella bronchiseptica"
                     /label=pBBR1 Rep
                     /translation="MATQSREIGIQAKNKPGHWVQTERKAHEAWAGLIARKPTAAMLLH
                     HLVAQMGHQNAVVVSQKTLSKLIGRSLRTVQYAVKDLVAERWISVVKLNGPGTVSAYVV
                     NDRVAWGQPRDQLRLSVFSAAVVVDHDDQDESLLGHGDLRRIPTLYPGEQQLPTGPGEE
                     PPSQPGIPGMEPDLPALTETEEWERRGQQRLPMPDEPCFLDDGEPLEPPTRVTLPRR"
ORIGIN
        1 cggcctggtg atgatggcgg gatcgttgta tatttcttga caccttttcg gcatcgccct
       61 aaaattcggc gtcctcatat tgtgtgagga cgttttatta cgtgtttacg aagcaaaagc
      121 taaaaccagg agctatttan nnnnnnnnnn nnnnnnnnnn nnnnnnnnnn nnnnnnnnnn
      181 nnnnnnnnnn nnnnnnnnnn nnnnnnnnnn nnnnnnnnnn nnnnnnnnnn nnnnnnnnnn
      241 nnnnnnnnnn nnnnnnnnnn nnnnnnnnnn nnnnnnnnnn nnnnnnnnnn nnnnnnnnnn
      301 nnnnnnnnnn nnnnnnnnnn nnnnnnnnnn nnnnnnnnnn nnnnnnnnnn nnnnnnnnnn
      361 nnnnnnnnnn nnnnnnnnnn nnnnnnnnnn nnnnnnnnnn nnnnnnnnnn nnnnnnnnnn
      421 nnnnnnnnnn nnnnnnnnnn nnnnnnnnnn nnnnnnnnnn nnnnnnnnnn nnnnnnnnnn
      481 nnnnnnnnnn nnnnnnnnnn nnnnnnnnnn ntaaggagga caatcatgat tgaacaagat
      541 ggattgcacg caggttctcc ggccgcttgg gtggagaggc tattcggcta tgactgggca
      601 caacagacaa tcggctgctc tgatgccgcc gtgttccggc tgtcagcgca ggggcgcccg
      661 gttctttttg tcaagaccga cctgtccggt gccctgaatg aactgcagga cgaggcagcg
      721 cggctatcgt ggctggccac gacgggcgtt ccttgcgcag ctgtgctcga cgttgtcact
      781 gaagcgggaa gggactggct gctattgggc gaagtgccgg ggcaggatct cctgtcatct
      841 caccttgctc ctgccgagaa agtatccatc atggctgatg caatgcggcg gctgcatacg
      901 cttgatccgg ctacctgccc attcgaccac caagcgaaac atcgcatcga gcgagcacgt
      961 actcggatgg aagccggtct tgtcgatcag gatgatctgg acgaagagca tcaggggctc
     1021 gcgccagccg aactgttcgc caggctcaag gcgcgcatgc ccgacggcga ggatctcgtc
     1081 gtgacccatg gcgatgcctg cttgccgaat atcatggtgg aaaatggccg cttttctgga
     1141 ttcatcgact gtggccggct gggtgtggcg gaccgctatc aggacatagc gttggctacc
     1201 cgtgatattg ctgaagagct tggcggcgaa tgggctgacc gcttcctcgt gctttacggt
     1261 atcgccgctc ccgattcgca gcgcatcgcc ttctatcgcc ttcttgacga gttcttctga
     1321 tgtctgacat ttgcagcact tcctggccga ccgtatcttg gacactcagt gccatggtac
     1381 cctaggaagc ttaccctcac taaagggcgg ccggttgaca attaatcatc ggcatagtat
     1441 atcggcatag tataatacga caaggtgagg aactaaacca tgtcacatct cgcagaactg
     1501 gttgccagtg cgaaggcggc cattagccag gcgtcagatg ttgccgcgtt agataatgtg
     1561 cgcgtcgaat atttgggtaa aaaagggcac ttaacccttc agatgacgac cctgcgtgag
     1621 ctgccgccag aagagcgtcc ggcagctggt gcggttatca acgaagcgaa agagcaggtt
     1681 cagcaggcgc tgaatgcgcg taaagcggaa ctggaaagcg ctgcactgaa tgcgcgtctg
     1741 gcggcggaaa cgattgatgt ctctctgcca ggtcgtcgca ttgaaaacgg cggtctgcat
     1801 ccggttaccc gtaccatcga ccgtatcgaa agtttcttcg gtgagcttgg ctttaccgtg
     1861 gcaaccgggc cggaaatcga agacgattat cataacttcg atgctctgaa cattcctggt
     1921 caccacccgg cgcgcgctga ccacgacact ttctggtttg acactacccg cctgctgcgt
     1981 acccagacct ctggcgtaca gatccgcacc atgaaagccc agcagccacc gattcgtatc
     2041 atcgcgcctg gccgtgttta tcgtaacgac tacgaccaga ctcacacgcc gatgttccat
     2101 cagatggaag gtctgattgt tgataccaac atcagcttta ccaacctgaa aggcacgctg
     2161 cacgacttcc tgcgtaactt ctttgaggaa gatttgcaga ttcgcttccg tccttcctac
     2221 ttcccgtttg ccgaaccttc tgcagaagtg gacgtcatgg gtaaaaacgg taaatggctg
     2281 gaagtgctgg gctgcgggat ggtgcatccg aacgtgttgc gtaacgttgg catcgacccg
     2341 gaagtttact ctggtttcgg cttcgggatg gggatggagc gtctgactat gttgcgttac
     2401 ggcgtcaccg acctgcgttc attcttcgaa aacgatctgc gtttcctcaa acagtttaaa
     2461 taaggaggac aatccgcgga acccctattt gtttattttt ctaaatacat tcaaatatgt
     2521 atccgctcat gagacaataa ccctgataaa tgcttcaata atattgaaaa aggaagagta
     2581 tgagtattca acatttccgt gtcgccctta ttcccttttt tgcggcattt tgccttcctg
     2641 tttttgctca cccagaaacg ctggtgaaag taaaagatgc tgaagatcag ttgggtgcac
     2701 gagtgggtta catcgaactg gatctcaaca gcggtaagat ccttgagagt tttcgccccg
     2761 aagaacgttt tccaatgatg agcactttta aagttctgct atgtggcgcg gtattatccc
     2821 gtgttgacgc cgggcaagag caactcggtc gccgcataca ctattctcag aatgacttgg
     2881 ttgagtactc accagtcaca gaaaagcatc ttacggatgg catgacagta agagaattat
     2941 gcagtgctgc cataaccatg agtgataaca ctgcggccaa cttacttctg acaacgatcg
     3001 gaggaccgaa ggagctaacc gcttttttgc acaacatggg ggatcatgta actcgccttg
     3061 atcgttggga accggagctg aatgaagcca taccaaacga cgagcgtgac accacgatgc
     3121 ctgcagcaat ggcaacaacg ttgcgcaaac tattaactgg cgaactactt actctagctt
     3181 cccggcaaca attaatagac tggatggagg cggataaagt tgcaggacca cttctgcgct
     3241 cggcccttcc ggctggctgg tttattgctg ataaatctgg agccggtgag cgtgggtctc
     3301 gcggtatcat tgcagcactg gggccagatg gtaagccctc ccgtatcgta gttatctaca
     3361 cgacggggag tcaggcaact atggatgaac gaaatagaca gatcgctgag ataggtgcct
     3421 cactgattaa gcattggtaa agcgcttttc cgctgcataa ccctgcttcg gggtcattat
     3481 agcgattttt tcggtatatc catccttttt cgcacgatat acaggatttt gccaaagggt
     3541 tcgtgtagac tttccttggt gtatccaacg gcgtcagccg ggcaggatag gtgaagtagg
     3601 cccacccgcg agcgggtgtt ccttcttcac tgtcccttat tcgcacctgg cggtgctcaa
     3661 cgggaatcct gctctgcgag gctggccggc taccgccggc gtaacagatg aggatcctat
     3721 ttcttaataa ctaaaaatat ggtataatac tcttaataaa tgcagtaata caggggcttt
     3781 tcaagactga agtctagctg agacaaatag tgcgattacg aaatttttta gacaaaaata
     3841 gtctacgagg ttttagagct atgctgtttt gaatggtccc aaaacgacat ttaggtgaca
     3901 ctatagaagg atccggtttt agagctatgc tgttttgaat ggtcccaaaa ccggccgccc
     3961 tttagtgagg gtaagcttcc tgttttagag ctatgctgtt ttgaatggtc ccaaaacttc
     4021 agcacactga gacttgttga gttgaattcg gtcagtgcgt cctgctgatg tgctcagtat
     4081 cgctgcggcg ccctacgggc ttgctctccg ggcttcgccc tgcgcggtcg ctgcgctccc
     4141 ttgccagccc gtggatatgt ggacgatggc cgcgagcggc caccggctgg ctcgcttcgc
     4201 tcggcccgtg gacaaccctg ctggacaagc tgatggacag gctgcgcctg cccacgagct
     4261 tgaccacagg gattgcccac cggctaccca gccttcgacc acatacccac cggctccaac
     4321 tgcgcggcct gcggccttgc cccatcaatt tttttaattt tctctgggga aaagcctccg
     4381 gcctgcggcc tgcgcgcttc gcttgccggt tggacaccaa gtggaaggcg ggtcaaggct
     4441 cgcgcagcga ccgcgcagcg gcttggcctt gacgcgcctg gaacgaccca agcctatgcg
     4501 agtgggggca gtcgaagggc gaagcccgcc cgcctgcccc ccgagcctca cggcggcgag
     4561 tgcgggggtt ccaagggggc agcgccacct tgggcaaggc cgaaggccgc gcagtcgatc
     4621 aacaagcccc ggaggggcca ctttttgccg gagggggagc cgcgccgaag gcgtggggga
     4681 accccgcagg ggtgcccttc tttgggcacc aaagaactag atatagggcg aaatgcgaaa
     4741 gacttaaaaa tcaacaactt aaaaaagggg ggtacgcaac agctcattgc ggcacccccc
     4801 gcaatagctc attgcgtagg ttaaagaaaa tctgtaattg actgccactt ttacgcaacg
     4861 cataattgtt gtcgcgctgc cgaaaagttg cagctgattg cgcatggtgc cgcaaccgtg
     4921 cggcacccct accgcatgga gataagcatg gccacgcagt ccagagaaat cggcattcaa
     4981 gccaagaaca agcccggtca ctgggtgcaa acggaacgca aagcgcatga ggcgtgggcc
     5041 gggcttattg cgaggaaacc cacggcggca atgctgctgc atcacctcgt ggcgcagatg
     5101 ggccaccaga acgccgtggt ggtcagccag aagacacttt ccaagctcat cggacgttct
     5161 ttgcggacgg tccaatacgc agtcaaggac ttggtggccg agcgctggat ctccgtcgtg
     5221 aagctcaacg gccccggcac cgtgtcggcc tacgtggtca atgaccgcgt ggcgtggggc
     5281 cagccccgcg accagttgcg cctgtcggtg ttcagtgccg ccgtggtggt tgatcacgac
     5341 gaccaggacg aatcgctgtt ggggcatggc gacctgcgcc gcatcccgac cctgtatccg
     5401 ggcgagcagc aactaccgac cggccccggc gaggagccgc ccagccagcc cggcattccg
     5461 ggcatggaac cagacctgcc agccttgacc gaaacggagg aatgggaacg gcgcgggcag
     5521 cagcgcctgc cgatgcccga tgagccgtgt tttctggacg atggcgagcc gttggagccg
     5581 ccgacacggg tcacgctgcc gcgccggtag cacttgggtt gcgcagcaac ccgtaagtgc
     5641 gctgttccag actatcggct gtagccgcct cgccgc
//
