# Supplementary material for: Continuous synthesis of E. coli genome sections and Mb-scale human DNA assembly
Source: Nature. Author manuscript; Available in PMC 2023 Jul 20. (PMC7614783; doi:10.1038/s41586-023-06268-1)
Supplement: Supplementary Data 16 [file EMS177430-supplement-Supplementary_Data_16.txt]

LOCUS       pHBA010_BASIS-co        5906 bp DNA     circular SYN 28-APR-2023
DEFINITION  synthetic circular DNA
ACCESSION   .
VERSION     .
KEYWORDS    .
SOURCE      synthetic DNA construct
  ORGANISM  synthetic DNA construct
REFERENCE   1  (bases 1 to 5906)
  AUTHORS   MRC LMB Subscription
  TITLE     Direct Submission
  JOURNAL   Exported Apr 28, 2023 from SnapGene 6.2.2
            https://www.snapgene.com
COMMENT     oriT direction as in CONEX BAC24
FEATURES             Location/Qualifiers
     source          1..5906
                     /mol_type="other DNA"
                     /organism="synthetic DNA construct"
     source          1..2087
                     /strain="K-12"
                     /sub_strain="Syn61"
                     /mol_type="genomic DNA"
                     /db_xref="taxon:1110693"
                     /organism="Escherichia coli str. K-12 substr. Syn61"
     source          1..2087
                     /strain="K-12"
                     /sub_strain="MDS42"
                     /mol_type="genomic DNA"
                     /db_xref="taxon:1110693"
                     /organism="Escherichia coli str. K-12 substr. MDS42"
     source          2181..2693
                     /strain="K-12"
                     /sub_strain="MDS42"
                     /mol_type="genomic DNA"
                     /db_xref="taxon:1110693"
                     /organism="Escherichia coli str. K-12 substr. MDS42"
     gene            1..2087
                     /gene="yceQ"
                     /gene_synonym="b1085;ECK1070;JW5154"
                     /locus_tag="ECMDS42_0905"
                     /label=yceQ
     gene            1..2087
                     /gene="map"
                     /gene_synonym="b0168;ECK0166;JW0163"
                     /locus_tag="ECMDS42_0154"
                     /label=map
     promoter        1..48
                     /label=EM7 promoter
                     /note="synthetic bacterial promoter "
     promoter        1..48
                     /label=EM7 promoter
                     /note="synthetic bacterial promoter "
     CDS             67..1050
                     /codon_start=1
                     /label=PheS T251A A294G
                     /translation="MSHLAELVASAKAAISQASDVAALDNVRVEYLGKKGHLTLQMTTL
                     RELPPEERPAAGAVINEAKEQVQQALNARKAELESAALNARLAAETIDVSLPGRRIENG
                     GLHPVTRTIDRIESFFGELGFTVATGPEIEDDYHNFDALNIPGHHPARADHDTFWFDTT
                     RLLRTQTSGVQIRTMKAQQPPIRIIAPGRVYRNDYDQTHTPMFHQMEGLIVDTNISFTN
                     LKGTLHDFLRNFFEEDLQIRFRPSYFPFAEPSAEVDVMGKNGKWLEVLGCGMVHPNVLR
                     NVGIDPEVYSGFGFGMGMERLTMLRYGVTDLRSFFENDLRFLKQFK"
     CDS             1062..2087
                     /codon_start=1
                     /label=HygR
                     /translation="MKKPELTATSVEKFLIEKFDSVSDLMQLSEGEESRAFSFDVGGRG
                     YVLRVNSCADGFYKDRYVYRHFASAALPIPEVLDIGEFSESLTYCISRRAQGVTLQDLP
                     ETELPAVLQPVAEAMDAIAAADLSQTSGFGPFGPQGIGQYTTWRDFICAIADPHVYHWQ
                     TVMDDTVSASVAQALDELMLWAEDCPEVRHLVHADFGSNNVLTDNGRITAVIDWSEAMF
                     GDSQYEVANIFFWRPWLACMEQQTRYFERRHPELAGSPRLRAYMLRIGLDQLYQSLVDG
                     NFDDAAWAQGRCDAIVRSGAGTVGRTQIARRSAAVWTDGCVEVLADSGNRRPSTRPRAK
                     E"
     misc_feature    2088..2147
                     /label=universal HR
     misc_feature    2148..2150
                     /label=PAM
     misc_feature    complement(2151..2180)
                     /label=ProtoSpacer UniversalI right
     misc_feature    2181..2318
                     /label=promoter
     misc_feature    2181..2182
                     /label=NGG PAM
                     /label=PAM
     misc_feature    2319..2693
                     /label=rpsL
     misc_feature    2705..2809
                     /label=AmpR promoter
     misc_feature    2810..3670
                     /label=AmpR ORF
     misc_feature    3671..3941
                     /label=small oriT region
     misc_feature    complement(3793..3811)
                     /label=Transfer
     oriT            3810..3919
                     /note="incP origin of transfer"
     misc_feature    3812..3813
                     /label=nick site
     misc_feature    join(3942..4079,4248..4279)
                     /label=CRISPR insert
     misc_feature    3954..3978
                     /label=promoter predicted
     misc_feature    4080..4115
                     /label=CRISPR insert(1)
     misc_feature    4080..4115
                     /label=direct repeat 1
     misc_feature    4116..4145
                     
     promoter        4119..4137
                     /label=SP6 promoter
                     /note="promoter for bacteriophage SP6 RNA polymerase"
     misc_feature    4146..4181
                     /label=CRISPR insert(2)
     misc_feature    4146..4181
                     /label=direct repeat 1(1)
     misc_feature    4182..4211
                     /label=UniversalR1
     misc_feature    4212..4247
                     /label=CRISPR insert(3)
     misc_feature    4212..4247
                     /label=direct repeat 1(2)
     rep_origin      4406..5177
                     /direction=RIGHT
                     /label=pBBR1 oriV
                     /note="replication origin of the broad-host-range plasmid 
                     pBBR1 from Bordetella bronchiseptica; requires the pBBR1 
                     Rep protein for replication"
     CDS             5178..5840
                     /codon_start=1
                     /product="replication protein for the broad-host-range 
                     plasmid pBBR1 from Bordetella bronchiseptica"
                     /label=pBBR1 Rep
                     /translation="MATQSREIGIQAKNKPGHWVQTERKAHEAWAGLIARKPTAAMLLH
                     HLVAQMGHQNAVVVSQKTLSKLIGRSLRTVQYAVKDLVAERWISVVKLNGPGTVSAYVV
                     NDRVAWGQPRDQLRLSVFSAAVVVDHDDQDESLLGHGDLRRIPTLYPGEQQLPTGPGEE
                     PPSQPGIPGMEPDLPALTETEEWERRGQQRLPMPDEPCFLDDGEPLEPPTRVTLPRR"
ORIGIN
        1 gttgacaatt aatcatcggc atagtatatc ggcatagtat aatacgacaa ggtgaggaac
       61 taaaccatgt cacatctcgc agaactggtt gccagtgcga aggcggccat tagccaggcg
      121 tcagatgttg ccgcgttaga taatgtgcgc gtcgaatatt tgggtaaaaa agggcactta
      181 acccttcaga tgacgaccct gcgtgagctg ccgccagaag agcgtccggc agctggtgcg
      241 gttatcaacg aagcgaaaga gcaggttcag caggcgctga atgcgcgtaa agcggaactg
      301 gaaagcgctg cactgaatgc gcgtctggcg gcggaaacga ttgatgtctc tctgccaggt
      361 cgtcgcattg aaaacggcgg tctgcatccg gttacccgta ccatcgaccg tatcgaaagt
      421 ttcttcggtg agcttggctt taccgtggca accgggccgg aaatcgaaga cgattatcat
      481 aacttcgatg ctctgaacat tcctggtcac cacccggcgc gcgctgacca cgacactttc
      541 tggtttgaca ctacccgcct gctgcgtacc cagacctctg gcgtacagat ccgcaccatg
      601 aaagcccagc agccaccgat tcgtatcatc gcgcctggcc gtgtttatcg taacgactac
      661 gaccagactc acacgccgat gttccatcag atggaaggtc tgattgttga taccaacatc
      721 agctttacca acctgaaagg cacgctgcac gacttcctgc gtaacttctt tgaggaagat
      781 ttgcagattc gcttccgtcc ttcctacttc ccgtttgccg aaccttctgc agaagtggac
      841 gtcatgggta aaaacggtaa atggctggaa gtgctgggct gcgggatggt gcatccgaac
      901 gtgttgcgta acgttggcat cgacccggaa gtttactctg gtttcggctt cgggatgggg
      961 atggagcgtc tgactatgtt gcgttacggc gtcaccgacc tgcgttcatt cttcgaaaac
     1021 gatctgcgtt tcctcaaaca gtttaaataa ggaggacaat catgaaaaag cctgaactca
     1081 ccgcgacgtc tgtcgagaag tttctgatcg aaaagttcga cagcgtctcc gacctgatgc
     1141 agctctcgga gggcgaagaa tctcgtgctt tcagcttcga tgtaggaggg cgtggatatg
     1201 tcctgcgggt aaatagctgc gccgatggtt tctacaaaga tcgttatgtt tatcggcact
     1261 ttgcatcggc cgcgctcccg attccggaag tgcttgacat tggggaattc agcgagagcc
     1321 tgacctattg catctcccgc cgtgcacagg gtgtcacgtt gcaagacctg cctgaaaccg
     1381 aactgcccgc tgttctgcag ccggtcgcgg aggccatgga tgcgatcgct gcggccgatc
     1441 ttagccagac gagcgggttc ggcccattcg gaccgcaagg aatcggtcaa tacactacat
     1501 ggcgtgattt catatgcgcg attgctgatc cccatgtgta tcactggcaa actgtgatgg
     1561 acgacaccgt cagtgcgtcc gtcgcgcagg ctctcgatga gctgatgctt tgggccgagg
     1621 actgccccga agtccggcac ctcgtgcacg cggatttcgg ctccaacaat gtcctgacgg
     1681 acaatggccg cataacagcg gtcattgact ggagcgaggc gatgttcggg gattcccaat
     1741 acgaggtcgc caacatcttc ttctggaggc cgtggttggc ttgtatggag cagcagacgc
     1801 gctacttcga gcggaggcat ccggagcttg caggatcgcc gcggctccgg gcgtatatgc
     1861 tccgcattgg tcttgaccaa ctctatcaga gcttggttga cggcaatttc gatgatgcag
     1921 cttgggcgca gggtcgatgc gacgcaatcg tccgatccgg agccgggact gtcgggcgta
     1981 cacaaatcgc ccgcagaagc gcggccgtct ggaccgatgg ctgtgtagaa gtacttgccg
     2041 atagtggaaa ccgacgcccc agcactcgtc cgagggcaaa ggaataatgt ctgacatttg
     2101 cagcacttcc tggccgaccg tatcttggac actcagtgcc atggtaccct aggaagctta
     2161 ccctcactaa agggcggccg ggcctggtga tgatggcggg atcgttgtat atttcttgac
     2221 accttttcgg catcgcccta aaattcggcg tcctcatatt gtgtgaggac gttttattac
     2281 gtgtttacga agcaaaagct aaaaccagga gctatttann nnnnnnnnnn nnnnnnnnnn
     2341 nnnnnnnnnn nnnnnnnnnn nnnnnnnnnn nnnnnnnnnn nnnnnnnnnn nnnnnnnnnn
     2401 nnnnnnnnnn nnnnnnnnnn nnnnnnnnnn nnnnnnnnnn nnnnnnnnnn nnnnnnnnnn
     2461 nnnnnnnnnn nnnnnnnnnn nnnnnnnnnn nnnnnnnnnn nnnnnnnnnn nnnnnnnnnn
     2521 nnnnnnnnnn nnnnnnnnnn nnnnnnnnnn nnnnnnnnnn nnnnnnnnnn nnnnnnnnnn
     2581 nnnnnnnnnn nnnnnnnnnn nnnnnnnnnn nnnnnnnnnn nnnnnnnnnn nnnnnnnnnn
     2641 nnnnnnnnnn nnnnnnnnnn nnnnnnnnnn nnnnnnnnnn nnnnnnnnnn taaggaggac
     2701 aatccgcgga acccctattt gtttattttt ctaaatacat tcaaatatgt atccgctcat
     2761 gagacaataa ccctgataaa tgcttcaata atattgaaaa aggaagagta tgagtattca
     2821 acatttccgt gtcgccctta ttcccttttt tgcggcattt tgccttcctg tttttgctca
     2881 cccagaaacg ctggtgaaag taaaagatgc tgaagatcag ttgggtgcac gagtgggtta
     2941 catcgaactg gatctcaaca gcggtaagat ccttgagagt tttcgccccg aagaacgttt
     3001 tccaatgatg agcactttta aagttctgct atgtggcgcg gtattatccc gtgttgacgc
     3061 cgggcaagag caactcggtc gccgcataca ctattctcag aatgacttgg ttgagtactc
     3121 accagtcaca gaaaagcatc ttacggatgg catgacagta agagaattat gcagtgctgc
     3181 cataaccatg agtgataaca ctgcggccaa cttacttctg acaacgatcg gaggaccgaa
     3241 ggagctaacc gcttttttgc acaacatggg ggatcatgta actcgccttg atcgttggga
     3301 accggagctg aatgaagcca taccaaacga cgagcgtgac accacgatgc ctgcagcaat
     3361 ggcaacaacg ttgcgcaaac tattaactgg cgaactactt actctagctt cccggcaaca
     3421 attaatagac tggatggagg cggataaagt tgcaggacca cttctgcgct cggcccttcc
     3481 ggctggctgg tttattgctg ataaatctgg agccggtgag cgtgggtctc gcggtatcat
     3541 tgcagcactg gggccagatg gtaagccctc ccgtatcgta gttatctaca cgacggggag
     3601 tcaggcaact atggatgaac gaaatagaca gatcgctgag ataggtgcct cactgattaa
     3661 gcattggtaa agcgcttttc cgctgcataa ccctgcttcg gggtcattat agcgattttt
     3721 tcggtatatc catccttttt cgcacgatat acaggatttt gccaaagggt tcgtgtagac
     3781 tttccttggt gtatccaacg gcgtcagccg ggcaggatag gtgaagtagg cccacccgcg
     3841 agcgggtgtt ccttcttcac tgtcccttat tcgcacctgg cggtgctcaa cgggaatcct
     3901 gctctgcgag gctggccggc taccgccggc gtaacagatg aggatcctat ttcttaataa
     3961 ctaaaaatat ggtataatac tcttaataaa tgcagtaata caggggcttt tcaagactga
     4021 agtctagctg agacaaatag tgcgattacg aaatttttta gacaaaaata gtctacgagg
     4081 ttttagagct atgctgtttt gaatggtccc aaaacgacat ttaggtgaca ctatagaagg
     4141 atccggtttt agagctatgc tgttttgaat ggtcccaaaa ccggccgccc tttagtgagg
     4201 gtaagcttcc tgttttagag ctatgctgtt ttgaatggtc ccaaaacttc agcacactga
     4261 gacttgttga gttgaattcg gtcagtgcgt cctgctgatg tgctcagtat cgctgcggcg
     4321 ccctacgggc ttgctctccg ggcttcgccc tgcgcggtcg ctgcgctccc ttgccagccc
     4381 gtggatatgt ggacgatggc cgcgagcggc caccggctgg ctcgcttcgc tcggcccgtg
     4441 gacaaccctg ctggacaagc tgatggacag gctgcgcctg cccacgagct tgaccacagg
     4501 gattgcccac cggctaccca gccttcgacc acatacccac cggctccaac tgcgcggcct
     4561 gcggccttgc cccatcaatt tttttaattt tctctgggga aaagcctccg gcctgcggcc
     4621 tgcgcgcttc gcttgccggt tggacaccaa gtggaaggcg ggtcaaggct cgcgcagcga
     4681 ccgcgcagcg gcttggcctt gacgcgcctg gaacgaccca agcctatgcg agtgggggca
     4741 gtcgaagggc gaagcccgcc cgcctgcccc ccgagcctca cggcggcgag tgcgggggtt
     4801 ccaagggggc agcgccacct tgggcaaggc cgaaggccgc gcagtcgatc aacaagcccc
     4861 ggaggggcca ctttttgccg gagggggagc cgcgccgaag gcgtggggga accccgcagg
     4921 ggtgcccttc tttgggcacc aaagaactag atatagggcg aaatgcgaaa gacttaaaaa
     4981 tcaacaactt aaaaaagggg ggtacgcaac agctcattgc ggcacccccc gcaatagctc
     5041 attgcgtagg ttaaagaaaa tctgtaattg actgccactt ttacgcaacg cataattgtt
     5101 gtcgcgctgc cgaaaagttg cagctgattg cgcatggtgc cgcaaccgtg cggcacccct
     5161 accgcatgga gataagcatg gccacgcagt ccagagaaat cggcattcaa gccaagaaca
     5221 agcccggtca ctgggtgcaa acggaacgca aagcgcatga ggcgtgggcc gggcttattg
     5281 cgaggaaacc cacggcggca atgctgctgc atcacctcgt ggcgcagatg ggccaccaga
     5341 acgccgtggt ggtcagccag aagacacttt ccaagctcat cggacgttct ttgcggacgg
     5401 tccaatacgc agtcaaggac ttggtggccg agcgctggat ctccgtcgtg aagctcaacg
     5461 gccccggcac cgtgtcggcc tacgtggtca atgaccgcgt ggcgtggggc cagccccgcg
     5521 accagttgcg cctgtcggtg ttcagtgccg ccgtggtggt tgatcacgac gaccaggacg
     5581 aatcgctgtt ggggcatggc gacctgcgcc gcatcccgac cctgtatccg ggcgagcagc
     5641 aactaccgac cggccccggc gaggagccgc ccagccagcc cggcattccg ggcatggaac
     5701 cagacctgcc agccttgacc gaaacggagg aatgggaacg gcgcgggcag cagcgcctgc
     5761 cgatgcccga tgagccgtgt tttctggacg atggcgagcc gttggagccg ccgacacggg
     5821 tcacgctgcc gcgccggtag cacttgggtt gcgcagcaac ccgtaagtgc gctgttccag
     5881 actatcggct gtagccgcct cgccgc
//
